Addgene plasmid #214829: pPBpuro-ERK-KTR-mCherry
Purpose: Encoding a fluorescent reporter for ERK activity
Depositing lab: Michiyuki Matsuda. Publication: Front-biased activation of Ras-Rab5-Rac1 loop coordinates collective cell migration. Jikko Y, Deguchi E, Matsuda K, Hino N, Tsukiji S, Matsuda M, Terai K. J Cell Sci. 2025 Jul 16:jcs.263779. doi: 10.1242/jcs.263779. PubMed 40667649.
Backbone
  Vector backbone: pPBpuro
  Backbone size w/o insert (bp): 6927
  Total vector size (bp): 7908
  Vector type: Mammalian Expression
  Selectable markers: Puromycin
Growth in bacteria
  Bacterial resistance: Ampicillin, 100 μg/mL
  Growth temperature: 37°C
  Growth strain: NEB Stable
  Copy number: Unknown
Gene/Insert
  Gene/Insert name: ERK KTR-mCherry
  Insert size (bp): 1011
  Promoter: CAG promoter
  Tag / fusion protein: mCherry (C terminal on insert)
  Cloning method: Restriction Enzyme; 5′ cloning site EcoRI (not destroyed); 3′ cloning site NotI (not destroyed)
  Sequencing primers: 5′ none; 3′ none
Terms and licenses: Academic/Nonprofit Terms; Industry Terms: Not Available to Industry
How to cite: pPBpuro-ERK-KTR-mCherry was a gift from Michiyuki Matsuda (Addgene plasmid # 214829 ; http://n2t.net/addgene:214829 ; RRID:Addgene_214829)
