[The description below was written by a language model from this plasmid's Addgene catalogue record and pLannotate feature annotations shown in this document.]
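Description:
pPBpuro-ERK-KTR-mCherry is a mammalian expression plasmid of about 7.9 kb, built on the pPBpuro backbone, that encodes a fluorescent reporter of ERK activity. In bacteria it is maintained through a high-copy ColE1/pUC-type origin and an ampicillin resistance gene (β-lactamase with its own promoter). An f1 phage origin, T7 and T3 promoters, and several lac-derived remnants (lacZα fragment, lac promoter/operator, CAP site, lacI fragments) are cloning-vector leftovers with no role in the mammalian cassette. The backbone name suggests a piggyBac transposon design, but the feature table annotates no transposon terminal repeats, so the record does not confirm this.

The expression unit is driven by the CAG promoter, annotated as its three parts: CMV enhancer, chicken β-actin promoter and a chimeric β-actin/β-globin intron. This combination gives strong, broadly active transcription. The roughly 1 kb insert, cloned between EcoRI and NotI, is an ERK kinase translocation reporter (KTR) fused at its C terminus to mCherry. The sensor portion is annotated as a fragment matching mouse Elk1, an ERK substrate. KTRs generally work by coupling phosphorylation of a substrate-derived segment to a change in nucleocytoplasmic distribution, so the ratio of cytoplasmic to nuclear red fluorescence reports kinase activity in single living cells.

Downstream, an EMCV IRES links puromycin N-acetyltransferase to the same transcript, which ends at a bGH polyadenylation signal. Puromycin selection therefore enriches for cells that also express the reporter, which helps in making stable lines. The associated work concerns signalling during collective cell migration, consistent with use in live imaging of ERK dynamics.
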