Features (pLannotate 1.2.2; 24 found; start..end, strand, type, name):
     30..458     -  rep_origin     f1 ori (sequence partly withheld): f1 bacteriophage origin of replication; arrow indicates direction of (+) strand synthesis
    463..618     -  CDS            lacZα (fragment): LacZα fragment of β-galactosidase; lacZ fragment
    626..644     +  promoter       T7 promoter: promoter for bacteriophage T7 RNA polymerase
   1011..1390    +  enhancer       CMV enhancer: human cytomegalovirus immediate early enhancer
   1392..1669    +  promoter       chicken β-actin promoter: No description available
   1670..2686    +  intron         chimeric intron: chimera between introns from chicken β-actin and rabbit β-globin
   2762..3010    +  CDS            Elk1 (fragment): ELK1_MOUSE - Experimental evidence at protein level: Swiss-Prot protein existence level 1. Transcription factor that binds to purine-rich DNA sequences. Forms a ternary complex with SRF and the ETS and SRF motifs of the serum response element (SRE) on the promoter region of immediate early genes such as FOS and IER2 (By similarity). Induces target gene transcription upon JNK-signaling pathway stimulation (By similarity). From Mus musculus (Mouse).
   3014..3716    +  CDS            mCherry (fragment): monomeric derivative of DsRed fluorescent protein (Shaner et al., 2004) mammalian codon-optimized
   3809..4370    +  misc_feature   IRES: internal ribosome entry site (IRES) of the encephalomyocarditis virus (EMCV)
   4373..4972    +  CDS            PuroR: puromycin N-acetyltransferase; pac from Streptomyces alboniger; confers resistance to puromycin
   5005..5229    +  polyA_signal   bGH poly(A) signal: bovine growth hormone polyadenylation signal
   5233..5249    +  promoter       SV40 promoter (fragment): SV40 enhancer and early promoter
   5300..5316    -  protein_bind   lac operator: The lac repressor binds to the lac operator to inhibit transcription in E. coli. This inhibition can be relieved by adding lactose or isopropyl-β-D-thiogalactopyranoside (IPTG). lac repressor encoded by lacI
   5324..5354    -  promoter       lac promoter: promoter for the E. coli lac operon
   5369..5390    -  protein_bind   CAP binding site: CAP binding activates transcription in the presence of cAMP. E. coli catabolite activator protein
   5403..5442    -  CDS            lacI (fragment): lac repressor; lacI; The lac repressor binds to the lac operator to inhibit transcription in E. coli. This inhibition can be relieved by adding lactose or isopropyl-β-D-thiogalactopyranoside (IPTG).
   5727..5745    -  promoter       T3 promoter: promoter for bacteriophage T3 RNA polymerase
   5790..5806    -  protein_bind   lac operator: The lac repressor binds to the lac operator to inhibit transcription in E. coli. This inhibition can be relieved by adding lactose or isopropyl-β-D-thiogalactopyranoside (IPTG). lac repressor encoded by lacI
   5814..5844    -  promoter       lac promoter: promoter for the E. coli lac operon
   5859..5880    -  protein_bind   CAP binding site: CAP binding activates transcription in the presence of cAMP. E. coli catabolite activator protein
   5893..5985    -  CDS            lacI (fragment): lac repressor; lacI; The lac repressor binds to the lac operator to inhibit transcription in E. coli. This inhibition can be relieved by adding lactose or isopropyl-β-D-thiogalactopyranoside (IPTG).
   6168..6756    -  rep_origin     ori: high-copy-number ColE1/pMB1/pBR322/pUC origin of replication
   6927..7787    -  CDS            AmpR: β-lactamase; bla; confers resistance to ampicillin, carbenicillin, and related antibiotics
   7788..7892    -  promoter       AmpR promoter: bla
>Addgene plasmid #214829 | pPBpuro-ERK-KTR-mCherry | addgene full sequence | sequence record 433197 | Addgene NGS Result
CTAAATTGTAAGCGTTAATATTTTGTTAAAATTCGCGTTAAATTTTTGTTAAATCAGCTCATTTTTTAAC
CAATAGGCCGAAATCGGCAAAATCCCTTATAAATCAAAAGAATAGACCGAGATAGGGT
[37 nt withheld, positions 129-165]
AAAGAACGTGGACTCCAACGTCAAAGG
[49 nt withheld, positions 193-241]
T
[91 nt withheld, positions 243-333]
G
[124 nt withheld, positions 335-458]
CCCATTCGCCATTCAGGCTGCGCAACTGTTGGGAAGGGCGATCGGTGCGGGCCTCTTCGCTATTACGCCA
GCTGGCGAAAGGGGGATGTGCTGCAAGGCGATTAAGTTGGGTAACGCCAGGGTTTTCCCAGTCACGACGT
TGTAAAACGACGGCCAGTGAGCGCGCGTAATACGACTCACTATAGGGCGAATTGGGGCGCGCCATTCTAG
ATTAACCCTAGAAAGATAGTCTGCGTAAAATTGACGCATGCATTCTTGAAATATTGCTCTCTCTTTCTAA
ATAGCGCGAATCCGTCGCTGTGCATTTAGGACATCTCAGTCGCCGCTTGGAGCTCCCGTGAGGCGTGCTT
GTCAATGCGGTAAGTGTCACTGATTTTGAACTATAACGACCGCGTGAGTCAAAATGACGCATGATTATCT
TTTACGTGACTTTTAAGATTTAACTCATACGATAATTATATTGTTATTTCATGTTCTACTTACGTGATAA
CTTATTATATATATATTTTCTTGTTATAGATATCAACTAGAATGCTAGCATGGGCCCATCTCGACATTGA
TTATTGACTAGTTATTAATAGTAATCAATTACGGGGTCATTAGTTCATAGCCCATATATGGAGTTCCGCG
TTACATAACTTACGGTAAATGGCCCGCCTGGCTGACCGCCCAACGACCCCCGCCCATTGACGTCAATAAT
GACGTATGTTCCCATAGTAACGCCAATAGGGACTTTCCATTGACGTCAATGGGTGGAGTATTTACGGTAA
ACTGCCCACTTGGCAGTACATCAAGTGTATCATATGCCAAGTACGCCCCCTATTGACGTCAATGACGGTA
AATGGCCCGCCTGGCATTATGCCCAGTACATGACCTTATGGGACTTTCCTACTTGGCAGTACATCTACGT
ATTAGTCATCGCTATTACCATGGTCGAGGTGAGCCCCACGTTCTGCTTCACTCTCCCCATCTCCCCCCCC
TCCCCACCCCCAATTTTGTATTTATTTATTTTTTAATTATTTTGTGCAGCGATGGGGGCGGGGGGGGGGG
GGGGGCGCGCGCCAGGCGGGGCGGGGCGGGGCGAGGGGCGGGGCGGGGCGAGGCGGAGAGGTGCGGCGGC
AGCCAATCAGAGCGGCGCGCTCCGAAAGTTTCCTTTTATGGCGAGGCGGCGGCGGCGGCGGCCCTATAAA
AAGCGAAGCGCGCGGCGGGCGGGAGTCGCTGCGCGCTGCCTTCGCCCCGTGCCCCGCTCCGCCGCCGCCT
CGCGCCGCCCGCCCCGGCTCTGACTGACCGCGTTACTCCCACAGGTGAGCGGGCGGGACGGCCCTTCTCC
TCCGGGCTGTAATTAGCGCTTGGTTTAATGACGGCTTGTTTCTTTTCTGTGGCTGCGTGAAAGCCTTGAG
GGGCTCCGGGAGGGCCCTTTGTGCGGGGGGAGCGGCTCGGGGGGTGCGTGCGTGTGTGTGTGCGTGGGGA
GCGCCGCGTGCGGCTCCGCGCTGCCCGGCGGCTGTGAGCGCTGCGGGCGCGGCGCGGGGCTTTGTGCGCT
CCGCAGTGTGCGCGAGGGGAGCGCGGCCGGGGGCGGTGCCCCGCGGTGCGGGGGGGGCTGCGAGGGGAAC
AAAGGCTGCGTGCGGGGTGTGTGCGTGGGGGGGTGAGCAGGGGGTGTGGGCGCGTCGGTCGGGCTGCAAC
CCCCCCTGCACCCCCCTCCCCGAGTTGCTGAGCACGGCCCGGCTTCGGGTGCGGGGCTCCGTACGGGGCG
TGGCGCGGGGCTCGCCGTGCCGGGCGGGGGGTGGCGGCAGGTGGGGGTGCCGGGCGGGGCGGGGCCGCCT
CGGGCCGGGGAGGGCTCGGGGGAGGGGCGCGGCGGCCCCCGGAGCGCCGGCGGCTGTCGAGGCGCGGCGA
GCCGCAGCCATTGCCTTTTATGGTAATCGTGCGAGAGGGCGCAGGGACTTCCTTTGTCCCAAATCTGTGC
GGAGCCGAAATCTGGGAGGCGCCGCCGCACCCCCTCTAGCGGGCGCGGGGCGAAGCGGTGCGGCGCCGGC
AGGAAGGAAATGGGCGGGGAGGGCCTTCGTGCGTCGCCGCGCCGCCGTCCCCTTCTCCCTCTCCAGCCTC
GGGGCTGTCCGCGGGGGGACGGCTGCCTTCGGGGGGGACGGGGCAGGGCGGGGTTCGGCTTCTGGCGTGT
GACCGGCGGCTCTAGAGCCTCTGCTAACCATGTTCATGCCTTCTTCTTTTTCCTACAGCTCCTGGGCAAC
GTGCTGGTTATTGTGCTGTCTCATCATTTTGGCAAAGAATTGGGATCCGAATTCGCCACCATGAAAGGCC
GCAAGCCTCGCGATCTGGAGTTGCCTCTCAGCCCTAGCCTCCTGGGGGGACAGGGCCCTGAGCGCACACC
CGGGTCCGGCACCTCTAGTGGTTTGCAGGCTCCGGGACCTGCCCTGTCACCCTCCAAGCGCAGCGGCCTG
GAGGATCCTGCCACACCCAGCAAAAAACCAAGGACCCCCTCAGTCAGCTCGCGGTTAGAGCGACTGACGC
TCCAGTCTTCTTTCCAATTCCCGTCCGGCGGCCGCATGGTGAGCAAGGGCGAGGAGGATAACATGGCCAT
CATCAAGGAGTTCATGCGCTTCAAGGTGCACATGGAGGGCTCCGTGAACGGCCACGAGTTCGAGATCGAG
GGCGAGGGCGAGGGCCGCCCCTACGAGGGCACCCAGACCGCCAAGCTGAAGGTGACCAAGGGTGGCCCCC
TGCCCTTCGCCTGGGACATCCTGTCCCCTCAGTTCATGTACGGCTCCAAGGCCTACGTGAAGCACCCCGC
CGACATCCCCGACTACTTGAAGCTGTCCTCCCCCGAGGGCTTCAAGTGGGAGCGCGTGATGAACTTCGAG
GACGGCGGCGTGGTGACCGTGACCCAGGACTCCTCCCTGCAGGACGGCGAGTTCATCTACAAGGTGAAGC
TGCGCGGCACCAACTTCCCCTCCGACGGCCCCGTAATGCAGAAGAAGACCATGGGCTGGGAGGCCTCCTC
CGAGCGGATGTACCCCGAGGACGGCGCCCTGAAGGGCGAGATCAAGCAGAGGCTGAAGCTGAAGGACGGC
GGCCACTACGACGCTGAGGTCAAGACCACCTACAAGGCCAAGAAGCCCGTGCAGCTGCCCGGCGCCTACA
ACGTCAACATCAAGTTGGACATCACCTCCCACAACGAGGACTACACCATCGTGGAACAGTACGAACGCGC
CGAGGGCCGCCACTCCACTCTCGGCATGGACGAGCTGTCTAGAGGATCCGTTAACTAACTCGAGGGCGGC
CGCTCTAGAGTCAACTAACTTAAGCTAGCAACGGTTTCCCTCTAGCGGGATCAATTCCGCCCCCCCCCCC
TAACGTTACTGGCCGAAGCCGCTTGGAATAAGGCCGGTGTGCGTTTGTCTATATGTTATTTTCCACCATA
TTGCCGTCTTTTGGCAATGTGAGGGCCCGGAAACCTGGCCCTGTCTTCTTGACGAGCATTCCTAGGGGTC
TTTCCCCTCTCGCCAAAGGAATGCAAGGTCTGTTGAATGTCGTGAAGGAAGCAGTTCCTCTGGAAGCTTC
TTGAAGACAAACAACGTCTGTAGCGACCCTTTGCAGGCAGCGGAACCCCCCACCTGGCGACAGGTGCCTC
TGCGGCCAAAAGCCACGTGTATAAGATACACCTGCAAAGGCGGCACAACCCCAGTGCCACGTTGTGAGTT
GGATAGTTGTGGAAAGAGTCAAATGGCTCTCCTCAAGCGTATTCAACAAGGGGCTGAAGGATGCCCAGAA
GGTACCCCATTGTATGGGATCTGATCTGGGGCCTCGGTGCACATGCTTTACATGTGTTTAGTCGAGGTTA
AAAAAACGTCTAGGCCCCCCGAACCACGGGGACGTGGTTTTCCTTTGAAAAACACGATAATACCATGACC
GAGTACAAGCCCACGGTGCGCCTCGCCACCCGCGACGACGTCCCCAGGGCCGTACGCACCCTCGCCGCCG
CGTTCGCCGACTACCCCGCCACGCGCCACACCGTCGATCCGGACCGCCACATCGAGCGGGTCACCGAGCT
GCAAGAACTCTTCCTCACGCGCGTCGGGCTCGACATCGGCAAGGTGTGGGTCGCGGACGACGGCGCCGCG
GTGGCGGTCTGGACCACGCCGGAGAGCGTCGAAGCGGGGGCGGTGTTCGCCGAGATCGGCCCGCGCATGG
CCGAGTTGAGCGGTTCCCGGCTGGCCGCGCAGCAACAGATGGAAGGCCTCCTGGCGCCGCACCGGCCCAA
GGAGCCCGCGTGGTTCCTGGCCACCGTCGGCGTCTCGCCCGACCACCAGGGCAAGGGTCTGGGCAGCGCC
GTCGTGCTCCCCGGAGTGGAGGCGGCCGAGCGCGCCGGGGTGCCCGCCTTCCTGGAGACCTCCGCGCCCC
GCAACCTCCCCTTCTACGAGCGGCTCGGCTTCACCGTCACCGCCGACGTCGAGGTGCCCGAAGGACCGCG
CACCTGGTGCATGACCCGCAAGCCCGGTGCCTGATCGATGATCTAGAGCTCGCTGATCAGCCTCGACTGT
GCCTTCTAGTTGCCAGCCATCTGTTGTTTGCCCCTCCCCCGTGCCTTCCTTGACCCTGGAAGGTGCCACT
CCCACTGTCCTTTCCTAATAAAATGAGGAAATTGCATCGCATTGTCTGAGTAGGTGTCATTCTATTCTGG
GGGGTGGGGTGGGGCAGGACAGCAAGGGGGAGGATTGGGAAGACAATAGCAGGCATGCTGGGGATGCGGT
GGGCTCTATGGCTTCTGAGGCGGAAAGAACCTGCAGCCCAAGCTTGGCGTAATCATGGTCATAGCTGTTT
CCTGTGTGAAATTGTTATCCGCTCACAATTCCACACAACATACGAGCCGGAAGCATAAAGTGTAAAGCCT
GGGGTGCCTAATGAGTGAGCTAACTCACATTAATTGCGTTGCGCTCACTGCCCGCTTTCCAGTCGGGAAA
CCTGTCGTGCCAGCGGATCTTAAAAGTTTTGTTACTTTATAGAAGAAATTTTGAGTTTTTGTTTTTTTTT
AATAAATAAATAAACATAAATAAATTGTTTGTTGAATTTATTATTAGTATGTAAGTGTAAATATAATAAA
ACTTAATATCTATTCAAATTAATAAATAAACCTCGATATACAGACCGATAAAACACATGCGTCAATTTTA
CGCATGATTATCTTTAACGTACGTCACAATATGATTATCTTTCTAGGGTTAATCTAGTATACGCGTTTAA
TTAATCCAGCTTTTGTTCCCTTTAGTGAGGGTTAATTGCGCGCTTGGCGTAATCATGGTCATAGCTGTTT
CCTGTGTGAAATTGTTATCCGCTCACAATTCCACACAACATACGAGCCGGAAGCATAAAGTGTAAAGCCT
GGGGTGCCTAATGAGTGAGCTAACTCACATTAATTGCGTTGCGCTCACTGCCCGCTTTCCAGTCGGGAAA
CCTGTCGTGCCAGCTGCATTAATGAATCGGCCAACGCGCGGGGAGAGGCGGTTTGCGTATTGGGCGCTCT
TCCGCTTCCTCGCTCACTGACTCGCTGCGCTCGGTCGTTCGGCTGCGGCGAGCGGTATCAGCTCACTCAA
AGGCGGTAATACGGTTATCCACAGAATCAGGGGATAACGCAGGAAAGAACATGTGAGCAAAAGGCCAGCA
AAAGGCCAGGAACCGTAAAAAGGCCGCGTTGCTGGCGTTTTTCCATAGGCTCCGCCCCCCTGACGAGCAT
CACAAAAATCGACGCTCAAGTCAGAGGTGGCGAAACCCGACAGGACTATAAAGATACCAGGCGTTTCCCC
CTGGAAGCTCCCTCGTGCGCTCTCCTGTTCCGACCCTGCCGCTTACCGGATACCTGTCCGCCTTTCTCCC
TTCGGGAAGCGTGGCGCTTTCTCATAGCTCACGCTGTAGGTATCTCAGTTCGGTGTAGGTCGTTCGCTCC
AAGCTGGGCTGTGTGCACGAACCCCCCGTTCAGCCCGACCGCTGCGCCTTATCCGGTAACTATCGTCTTG
AGTCCAACCCGGTAAGACACGACTTATCGCCACTGGCAGCAGCCACTGGTAACAGGATTAGCAGAGCGAG
GTATGTAGGCGGTGCTACAGAGTTCTTGAAGTGGTGGCCTAACTACGGCTACACTAGAAGAACAGTATTT
GGTATCTGCGCTCTGCTGAAGCCAGTTACCTTCGGAAAAAGAGTTGGTAGCTCTTGATCCGGCAAACAAA
CCACCGCTGGTAGCGGTGGTTTTTTTGTTTGCAAGCAGCAGATTACGCGCAGAAAAAAAGGATCTCAAGA
AGATCCTTTGATCTTTTCTACGGGGTCTGACGCTCAGTGGAACGAAAACTCACGTTAAGGGATTTTGGTC
ATGAGATTATCAAAAAGGATCTTCACCTAGATCCTTTTAAATTAAAAATGAAGTTTTAAATCAATCTAAA
GTATATATGAGTAAACTTGGTCTGACAGTTACCAATGCTTAATCAGTGAGGCACCTATCTCAGCGATCTG
TCTATTTCGTTCATCCATAGTTGCCTGACTCCCCGTCGTGTAGATAACTACGATACGGGAGGGCTTACCA
TCTGGCCCCAGTGCTGCAATGATACCGCGAGACCCACGCTCACCGGCTCCAGATTTATCAGCAATAAACC
AGCCAGCCGGAAGGGCCGAGCGCAGAAGTGGTCCTGCAACTTTATCCGCCTCCATCCAGTCTATTAATTG
TTGCCGGGAAGCTAGAGTAAGTAGTTCGCCAGTTAATAGTTTGCGCAACGTTGTTGCCATTGCTACAGGC
ATCGTGGTGTCACGCTCGTCGTTTGGTATGGCTTCATTCAGCTCCGGTTCCCAACGATCAAGGCGAGTTA
CATGATCCCCCATGTTGTGCAAAAAAGCGGTTAGCTCCTTCGGTCCTCCGATCGTTGTCAGAAGTAAGTT
GGCCGCAGTGTTATCACTCATGGTTATGGCAGCACTGCATAATTCTCTTACTGTCATGCCATCCGTAAGA
TGCTTTTCTGTGACTGGTGAGTACTCAACCAAGTCATTCTGAGAATAGTGTATGCGGCGACCGAGTTGCT
CTTGCCCGGCGTCAATACGGGATAATACCGCGCCACATAGCAGAACTTTAAAAGTGCTCATCATTGGAAA
ACGTTCTTCGGGGCGAAAACTCTCAAGGATCTTACCGCTGTTGAGATCCAGTTCGATGTAACCCACTCGT
GCACCCAACTGATCTTCAGCATCTTTTACTTTCACCAGCGTTTCTGGGTGAGCAAAAACAGGAAGGCAAA
ATGCCGCAAAAAAGGGAATAAGGGCGACACGGAAATGTTGAATACTCATACTCTTCCTTTTTCAATATTA
TTGAAGCATTTATCAGGGTTATTGTCTCATGAGCGGATACATATTTGAATGTATTTAGAAAAATAAACAA
ATAGGGGTTCCGCGCACATTTCCCCGAAAAGTGCCAC
